>Addgene plasmid #109638 | actc1b-mKate2-rab3da | depositor full sequence | sequence record 206575 | Full Sequence
CCACCTAAATTGTAAGCGTTAATATTTTGTTAAAATTCGCGTTAAATTTTTGTTAAATCAGCTCATTTTT
TAACCAATAGGCCGAAATCGGCAAAATCCCTTATAAATCAAAAGAATAGACCGAGATAGGGT
[37 nt withheld, positions 133-169]
AAAGAACGTGGACTCCAACGTCAAAGG
[32 nt withheld, positions 197-228]
GCTGGCTAAGAACTCATCAGCCTCCCCGGTCCATCTACCCACGTACCAATGCACCAATTGGCCACAATGA
CGGCTACTACATGGTGCCATTCCTTCCTCTTTATAGGAATGGAGACTACCTCCTGTCCAACAAGGCTCTT
GGATACGAGTACGCCTACCTGTTGGACCCAGGTCATTGCACAACACCAGAAATGCCCTCTGATCTGCAAA
AGACGTGAATATCTGTTCAGACACCCATATCCACTCTGTTCCACACAGGTCAGAGGTTTGTCCAGGAGTT
CTTGACAGAGGTGTAAAAAGTACTCAAAAATTTTACTCAAGTGAAAGTACAAGTACTTAGGGAAAATTTT
ACTCAATTAAAAGTAAAAGTATCTGGCTAGAATCTTACTTGAGTAAAAGTAAAAAAGTACTCCATTAAAA
TTGTACTTGAGTATTAAGGAAGTAAAAGTAAAAGCAAGAAAGAAAACTAGAGATTCTTGTTTAAGCTTTT
AATCTCAAAAAACATTAAATGAAATGCATACAAGGTTTTATCCTGCTTTAGAACTGTTTGTATTTAATTA
TCAAACTATAAGACAGACAATCTAATGCCAGTACACGCTACTCAAAGTTGTAAAACCTCAGATTTAACTT
CAGTAGAAGCTGATTCTCAAAATTGTTAGTGTCAAGCCTAGCTCTTTTGGGGCTGAAAAGCAATCCTGCA
GTGCTGAAAAGCCTCTCACAGGCAGCCGATGCGGGAAGAGGTGTATTAGTCTTGATAGAGAGGCTGCAAA
TAGCAGGAAACGTGAGCAGAGACTCCCTGGTGTCTGAAACACAGGCCAGATGGGCCCTCGAGCAGGAAAC
AGCTATGACCATGATTACGCCAAGCTATCAACTTTGTATAGAAAAGTTGGCACGCGCAGATTCCGTGTGG
GCCTGGTAATATCTTACCATTTTAAGCTATTTTAAGATTAGGGAAAAAAATTAAATAAAACTACTTTAAA
ATTACTTTCCTTAAAAAGCAACATATTTATTTAGTTTTTGTTTAACTGGCTCAAGATTGTAATATTTTAC
TTTTACATGTTTTTTTTAAGTACCTAAATGTGTTCAAAAGTAAAGTATGTTATTGTTTTTTTTTTTTTAA
TGTTAGCTAAGCTTTAAATTGTAATATATTACTTTTAAAAGTGACTTTTTAAAAATGTAAATAAAAAAGT
AACTATAAATGTGTAATGCATGTTATTTCTGTGGGTTTTTTAATTTTCATCTCAACTGGGCTTACAATTT
TAACATAATAAAAATCAAATCAAATCAAATCAGGCCCTTATTTGTCACATACACTCTTGTATACTGAAAT
AAACTAAATGTTGAGAAAAATTTAAATACACCAAAATAACGCATACCTTTTTTGTAATTACCTAAGTAAA
ACATTTAGTTCCTTTTTTAAGTGACTCAAGATTGTAATCTATTAATTGTAAAAGATAAAACTAGTGATCA
ATCTGACGTGCTTCTATGCAGCCTGTGAGATTAATTGTGATGTTTAATTATTAAACAATTTAAATGGATC
AAACATTTCACATGTGCTTATTGTGTCCAACAAAACCAGCAGAAGCACTTAAAAATATTGCATGACAACA
TGAGTTTTTAATGTAAATTATATATACTTCCTAAACGAAGTTAATCATATTTTCTAAAATAATAATGTCA
TTGAAATATTTAAATAAATGATAANCTTTAGTTGATTCAACATAAAATTGAAAGCAATAAGGACTTTTTT
TTTTTTACAGCGGTGAAGCAAAAGCNTGNAAATAATCATATAAATATAATAAATAAATAAATAAAATAAT
GGTTCTTGGTGCAAATATGAACACTTTAAATAAATATAGAATAAATATGATCAATAAGTCATAACGACGT
GTTTTATGTTGATTATAATTTAAACATGTTTCTAACGCAAGTTTTAAAAACTGTTTTAAAGTATTATTTT
AAGTTATAAGATCAATTTGACTCAACATTTTGTAGTGAAAATATGTTGTGTAAAATTAATATAATATACA
CTATAAAAATGCAAGGTTCCACACAATTCATTCATGTTGTCCCAACACAAATCGATTAAGTTAACAAATA
TATGTGGATTGAACATAAAAAATTAAGTTGTCCCAATGAAATCTCAAGAATTGTGTTGTTTCAGCTCATT
TTAAATAAGTAGTTTTAACAAGTAAAAAATAACATATTTTTGAGTGTGTATATATATATATTTATATATT
ACAAAATATAATAATATAAAATGTAAAAGATATAAACCATGCTACATATATTTAAGAGCTATTTTGCACA
TTACTTTTTTGCAAGCCATTTGAGTGTTTTTTTACAAATATATATTAGCTAAATATACAATATCTTAAAT
ATACAATTAATCAGACATGCAAAAAATGCATTTAACCTACATAAAAATACATGATCAACATATGTTTTAT
GCTGATTACAACTAAATCAAACGTAATGAAATTAATTTATAAAAGCGATTTAAATATGTCAATATTTTAA
GTTAAAATCACTTGAAACCTACTATAAATGAACTTAAATTTAAAAAATCTCCTTTAATTCCAATGCAGCA
CTGTTGTTTTTTCAGCTGAGGACCCCCGGTGCAGATGGTTGGCCCCCGGCCCGCTATTCTAAGGAAGCCT
TTCTTAATTTTAGGGCGGCGCTGCATGCGCTCAGATCAGATTCACGGGTGGAGAGGGTTATTTTCTCTTT
TTTATTTTTTCTTGCCTGCTCATATTTGGGCCTGTGTGAACCCCAGGCTCCGCCTCGGCCCCCAGGAGCC
GCTCTTATTTAAAGGGGATCCTCGCCTTCAGTCTTCGTCCCAGTGGAAGCATCAGTCTTGTGATAACAAC
TTGGTGAGTCCTACAGACCAGCGCTCGACTCTAGGCTTTAAATGCATTGATTTCTCTGGATTAGCTACCG
GGAGAGTTTTAACTTTGCTTATTAGTCTTGTGCTTGAACTGCTAGGTTTAAAGAGGGTTTTCTCTAATGC
ATGCATGAAGCGACAGCTGAAAACCAGAAATAGAGCGTTTGTCCTCCTGTTAAACTCTAGCCTTTCTTTG
GCATTTGTCAGTCCGAGTCTTCAGCTGCCGGCAGGAGATTGGGTTTCAGTAACACTTGCTGAGCACAAAC
TACACGTGCTTCCTTCAGATTTAATTCATTATTAATCATTCTAGATTTAAATGATCTTCTTACTCATTGC
TGATTATTTTAGCCTTGCGGAGCAGATTAAATGAGCACGTGTTTATTAAGATTGATTTAAATATAATTAA
TATTTCACCACTGTAGTTTTAAAATTGCCTTCTAAGTCATGGTTGATTTTTAATAGGTATCGGCTCTAAT
TAGATTACTATTTTGGTTTTTAAATGTTATTTCTATTTCATTTGTAGGCTCGTTTTTAATGTGATTTTAT
TAGATTCTAGTTTTAAAATCATCTTTTAGCCTTACTGAGCAGACTGAATGAACATGTTTCATTAAGATTA
ACTTCATTATAGTTAATTATTTAATCATTCTAGTGGATTATAAATCAGCTCTATTTAAATTGATTGTCGT
GTTTATTTCTATTTGATTTTTGATTATTTTTTAAGGTCGTTTTTATGTGATTTTTCCCCGATTCTAATTT
TAAACTAATTGTTTGATTTTTATATGATTCGACTCTTTTTAAATGAATTGTTTTGCTTTTTTTATTGAGC
ATATATATATATTATACAATTTCAATCAACAATTGTTGTGCTTTTTAAATGTTGTTTCTATTTCATTTCT
AGGGTCGATTTTATTCGATTCTAGTTTTAAAATCGTGATTTCTAACTCCTAACCTTACTGAGCAGACTGA
ATGAACATGTTTCATCAAGATTAACTTCATTATAGTTAATTATTGAATCGGGCTAGTGGTTTATAAATCA
GCTCTATTATAAATTAATTGTCATCATTATTTCTATTTAATTTTTATTATTTTTTTAGGATTATTTTTAA
GGGATTTTTTTCACGTTCTAGTTTTAAACTCAATGCTCATTACTGCTCACCCTTGCTGAGCAGTCTTTCG
TTAAGATTAAATTAATTAATAACCCATTCTAGTTTTAAAACAGTGTCTTAAGGCATAGCTGATATTTTAC
AAGTTTACTATTTAATATATCTCCATTTCTTTTTTTAGGGTCGATTTCATCTGATTTGATTAATTTTTAT
TATCTTCACTAAGCTTTTTGTTCTAGGTTTTATTCTCAGTATTATTACTGTTATATTTGAACTGAATTTC
TCCTCATAGTTTATTCATTTTATTTATTTATTTTTTGTTTATTCGCTATTTTGTATTTTAGTTTTTAATT
AGAAATTTTATTAGAATCGTTTTGAACTAGTTTTTATGCACTCTAACATTAATATTAAATCATAACTATT
ATTTTTATTATAATTTATTTGTGTTTATCTTTTTGTGTAGCTTTCATGTGTTTTTATTTTAGTTTTATTA
TGTTTGCATTGAATTTTTTGGACTAGTTTATATAACGATATACAGAAAAGCCATGACAACAAATGTTTTT
ATAATACCTATTAAGTATAAGCTAATCAGATTTCCACTATTCTGTTCAAAGTTAACATTATTAGCCATTC
TGATGGATCATTTGACATTTGTCATATGTCTTTATGAACACTGCTCTTTCAGATGCCACTTTTAAAGCTG
TTTTTTACAGTAAATGAACGTTTATTATTATGACATTATTTCCTAAGGCCTCTAGAGTACAGCAGGATGT
GGCGTGTGCATTACTGTGTAATTATGCTGACTGTAAATGTGCATTTATAGACTGTCAGCATGTCTGACTG
TGCGCTGTTGTGATTTGTCCTGCACAGACCAAGGCAAGTTTGTACAAAAAAGCAGGCTGCCACCATGGTG
AGCGAGCTGATTAAGGAGAACATGCACATGAAGCTGTACATGGAGGGCACCGTGAACAACCACCACTTCA
AGTGCACATCCGAGGGCGAAGGCAAGCCCTACGAGGGCACCCAGACCATGAGAATCAAGGCGGTCGAGGG
CGGCCCTCTCCCCTTCGCCTTCGACATCCTGGCTACCAGCTTCATGTACGGCAGCAAAACCTTCATCAAC
CACACCCAGGGCATCCCCGACTTCTTTAAGCAGTCCTTCCCCGAGGGCTTCACATGGGAGAGAGTCACCA
CATACGAAGACGGGGGCGTGCTGACCGCTACCCAGGACACCAGCCTCCAGGACGGCTGCCTCATCTACAA
CGTCAAGATCAGAGGGGTGAACTTCCCATCCAACGGCCCTGTGATGCAGAAGAAAACACTCGGCTGGGAG
GCCTCCACCGAGACCCTGTACCCCGCTGACGGCGGCCTGGAAGGCAGAGCCGACATGGCCCTGAAGCTCG
TGGGCGGGGGCCACCTGATCTGCAACTTGAAGACCACATACAGATCCAAGAAACCCGCTAAGAACCTCAA
GATGCCCGGCGTCTACTATGTGGACAGAAGACTGGAAAGAATCAAGGAGGCCGACAAAGAGACCTACGTC
GAGCAGCACGAGGTGGCTGTGGCCAGATACTGCGACCTCCCTAGCAAACTGGGGCACAGAGACCCAGCTT
TCTTGTACAAAGTGGTGGCGTCGGCCAACGATACCCGTCATCAGACACAGGTGCAGAAAGACGTTGCTGA
TCAGAATTTTGACTACATGTTCAAGCTGCTCATCATTGGCAACAGCAGTGTGGGAAAAACAAGTTTTCTG
TTCCGTTACGCTGACGATTCGTTCACCTCAGCATTCGTCAGCACAGTCGGCATCGACTTCAAAGTCAAAA
CGGTTTACCGCAACGAGAAGCGAGTCAAACTCCAGATATGGGACACAGCGGGACAGGAGAGGTACCGAAC
CATAACCACAGCTTACTACAGAGGGGCCATGGGATTTCTGCTCATGTATGACATCACTAACCAAGATTCC
TTTTACGCCGTGCAGGACTGGGCGACTCAGATTAAAACATACTCATGGGACAACGCTCAGGTGATTCTGG
TGGGGAATAAATGTGATCTGGAGGACGACAGACTGGTGGCCAGAGAGGACGGACAGAGACTGGCCAATGA
GCTAGGTTTTCAGTTTTTTGAGGCAAGTGCGAAGGACAACATTAACGTCAAGCAGGTGTTTGGGCGTCTG
GTCGACATCATCTGTGACAAAATGAACGAGAGCTTGGACACAGACCCGAGCATCTTAACCAATCAGAAAG
GGCCCAGTCTTCAAGACACGCCCCCTGATGGACAGAGCGGCGGCTGCGGATGTTAATGATATTCTTTCTC
AACACAACTTTATTATACATAGTTGATAATTCACTGGCCGTCGTTTTACGGTACCATCGATGATGATCCA
GACATGATAAGATACATTGATGAGTTTGGACAAACCACAACTAGAATGCAGTGAAAAAAATGCTTTATTT
GTGAAATTTGTGATGCTATTGCTTTATTTGTAACCATTATAAGCTGCAATAAACAAGTTAACAACAACAA
TTGCATTCATTTTATGTTTCAGGTTCAGGGGGAGGTGTGGGAGGTTTTTTAAAGCAAGTAAAACCTCTAC
AAATGTGGTATGGCTGATTATGATCCTCTAGATCAGATCTGCGAAGATACGGCCACGGGTGCTCTTGATC
CTGTGGCTGATTTTGGACTGTGCTGCTCGCAGCTGCTGATGAATCACATACTTCCTCCATTTTCTTCCAC
TGATTGACTGTTATAATTTCCCTAATTTCCAGGTCAAGGTGCTGTGCATTGTGGTAATAGATGTGACATG
ACGTCACTTCCAAAGGACCAATGAACATGTCTGACCAATTTCATATAATGTGAAAACGATTTTCATAGGC
AGAATAAATAACATTTAAATTAAACTGGGCATCAGCGCAATTCAATTGGTTTGGTAATAGCAAGGGAAAA
TAGAATGAAGTGATCTCCAAAAAATAAGTACTTTTTGACTGTAAATAAAATTGTAAGGAGTAAAAAGTAC
TTTTTTTTCTAAAAAAATGTAATTAAGTAAAAGTAAAAGTATTGATTTTTAATTGTACTCAAGTAAAGTA
AAAATCCCCAAAAATAATACTTAAGTACAGTAATCAAGTAAAATTACTCAAGTACTTTACACCTCTGGTT
CTTGACCCCCTACCTTCAGCAAGCCCAGCAGATCCACTAGTTCTAGAGCGGCCGCCACCGCGGTGGAGCT
CCAGCTTTTGTTCCCTTTAGTGAGGGTTAATTGCGCGCTTGGCGTAATCATGGTCATAGCTGTTTCCTGT
GTGAAATTGTTATCCGCTCACAATTCCACACAACATACGAGCCGGAAGCATAAAGTGTAAAGCCTGGGGT
GCCTAATGAGTGAGCTAACTCACATTAATTGCGTTGCGCTCACTGCCCGCTTTCCAGTCGGGAAACCTGT
CGTGCCAGCTGCATTAATGAATCGGCCAACGCGCGGGGAGAGGCGGTTTGCGTATTGGGCGCTCTTCCGC
TTCCTCGCTCACTGACTCGCTGCGCTCGGTCGTTCGGCTGCGGCGAGCGGTATCAGCTCACTCAAAGGCG
GTAATACGGTTATCCACAGAATCAGGGGATAACGCAGGAAAGAACATGTGAGCAAAAGGCCAGCAAAAGG
CCAGGAACCGTAAAAAGGCCGCGTTGCTGGCGTTTTTCCATAGGCTCCGCCCCCCTGACGAGCATCACAA
AAATCGACGCTCAAGTCAGAGGTGGCGAAACCCGACAGGACTATAAAGATACCAGGCGTTTCCCCCTGGA
AGCTCCCTCGTGCGCTCTCCTGTTCCGACCCTGCCGCTTACCGGATACCTGTCCGCCTTTCTCCCTTCGG
GAAGCGTGGCGCTTTCTCATAGCTCACGCTGTAGGTATCTCAGTTCGGTGTAGGTCGTTCGCTCCAAGCT
GGGCTGTGTGCACGAACCCCCCGTTCAGCCCGACCGCTGCGCCTTATCCGGTAACTATCGTCTTGAGTCC
AACCCGGTAAGACACGACTTATCGCCACTGGCAGCAGCCACTGGTAACAGGATTAGCAGAGCGAGGTATG
TAGGCGGTGCTACAGAGTTCTTGAAGTGGTGGCCTAACTACGGCTACACTAGAAGGACAGTATTTGGTAT
CTGCGCTCTGCTGAAGCCAGTTACCTTCGGAAAAAGAGTTGGTAGCTCTTGATCCGGCAAACAAACCACC
GCTGGTAGCGGTGGTTTTTTTGTTTGCAAGCAGCAGATTACGCGCAGAAAAAAAGGATCTCAAGAAGATC
CTTTGATCTTTTCTACGGGGTCTGACGCTCAGTGGAACGAAAACTCACGTTAAGGGATTTTGGTCATGAG
ATTATCAAAAAGGATCTTCACCTAGATCCTTTTAAATTAAAAATGAAGTTTTAAATCAATCTAAAGTATA
TATGAGTAAACTTGGTCTGACAGTTACCAATGCTTAATCAGTGAGGCACCTATCTCAGCGATCTGTCTAT
TTCGTTCATCCATAGTTGCCTGACTCCCCGTCGTGTAGATAACTACGATACGGGAGGGCTTACCATCTGG
CCCCAGTGCTGCAATGATACCGCGAGACCCACGCTCACCGGCTCCAGATTTATCAGCAATAAACCAGCCA
GCCGGAAGGGCCGAGCGCAGAAGTGGTCCTGCAACTTTATCCGCCTCCATCCAGTCTATTAATTGTTGCC
GGGAAGCTAGAGTAAGTAGTTCGCCAGTTAATAGTTTGCGCAACGTTGTTGCCATTGCTACAGGCATCGT
GGTGTCACGCTCGTCGTTTGGTATGGCTTCATTCAGCTCCGGTTCCCAACGATCAAGGCGAGTTACATGA
TCCCCCATGTTGTGCAAAAAAGCGGTTAGCTCCTTCGGTCCTCCGATCGTTGTCAGAAGTAAGTTGGCCG
CAGTGTTATCACTCATGGTTATGGCAGCACTGCATAATTCTCTTACTGTCATGCCATCCGTAAGATGCTT
TTCTGTGACTGGTGAGTACTCAACCAAGTCATTCTGAGAATAGTGTATGCGGCGACCGAGTTGCTCTTGC
CCGGCGTCAATACGGGATAATACCGCGCCACATAGCAGAACTTTAAAAGTGCTCATCATTGGAAAACGTT
CTTCGGGGCGAAAACTCTCAAGGATCTTACCGCTGTTGAGATCCAGTTCGATGTAACCCACTCGTGCACC
CAACTGATCTTCAGCATCTTTTACTTTCACCAGCGTTTCTGGGTGAGCAAAAACAGGAAGGCAAAATGCC
GCAAAAAAGGGAATAAGGGCGACACGGAAATGTTGAATACTCATACTCTTCCTTTTTCAATATTATTGAA
GCATTTATCAGGGTTATTGTCTCATGAGCGGATACATATTTGAATGTATTTAGAAAAATAAACAAATAGG
GGTTCCGCGCACATTTCCCCGAAAAGTG
Features (pLannotate 1.2.2; 21 found; start..end, strand, type, name):
      7..228     -  rep_origin     M13 ori (fragment) (sequence partly withheld): M13 bacteriophage origin of replication; arrow indicates direction of (+) strand synthesis
    228..515     +  CDS            tyr (fragment) (sequence partly withheld): TYRO_ORYLA - Also known as tyro. Experimental evidence at transcript level: Swiss-Prot protein existence level 2. This is a copper-containing oxidase that functions in the formation of pigments such as melanins and other polyphenolic compounds. From Oryzias latipes (Japanese rice fish) (Japanese killifish).
   1097..1117    +  protein_bind   attB4: mutant version of attB; core recombination site for the Gateway® BP reaction BP Clonase™
   2025..2041    -  promoter       copia promoter (fragment): strong promoter from the Drosophila transposable element copia (Sinclair et al., 1986)
   5093..5113    +  protein_bind   attB1: mutant version of attB; core recombination site for the Gateway® BP reaction BP Clonase™
   5123..5818    +  CDS            mKate2: mKate2 is a basic (constitutively fluorescent) red fluorescent protein published in 2009, derived from Entacmaea quadricolor. It is reported to be a rapidly-maturing monomer with moderate acid sensitivity.
   5820..5844    -  protein_bind   attB2: mutant version of attB; recombination site for the Gateway® BP reaction BP Clonase™
   5846..6511    +  CDS            RAB3D: RAB3D_HUMAN - Also known as GOV, RAB16. Experimental evidence at protein level: Swiss-Prot protein existence level 1. Protein transport. Probably involved in regulated exocytosis (By similarity). From Homo sapiens (Human).
   6533..6553    -  protein_bind   attB3: mutant version of attB; core recombination site for the Gateway® BP reaction BP Clonase™
   6557..6577    +  CDS            lacZα (fragment): LacZα fragment of β-galactosidase; lacZ fragment
   6593..6727    -  polyA_signal   SV40 poly(A) signal: SV40 polyadenylation signal
   6750..6833    -  CDS            large T antigen (fragment): large T antigen from SV40 (simian virus 40)
   7399..7439    -  misc_feature   MCS (fragment): pBluescript multiple cloning site
   7452..7470    -  promoter       T3 promoter: promoter for bacteriophage T3 RNA polymerase
   7515..7531    -  protein_bind   lac operator: The lac repressor binds to the lac operator to inhibit transcription in E. coli. This inhibition can be relieved by adding lactose or isopropyl-β-D-thiogalactopyranoside (IPTG). lac repressor encoded by lacI
   7539..7569    -  promoter       lac promoter: promoter for the E. coli lac operon
   7584..7605    -  protein_bind   CAP binding site: CAP binding activates transcription in the presence of cAMP. E. coli catabolite activator protein
   7618..7710    -  CDS            lacI (fragment): lac repressor; lacI; The lac repressor binds to the lac operator to inhibit transcription in E. coli. This inhibition can be relieved by adding lactose or isopropyl-β-D-thiogalactopyranoside (IPTG).
   7893..8481    -  rep_origin     ori: high-copy-number ColE1/pMB1/pBR322/pUC origin of replication
   8652..9512    -  CDS            AmpR: β-lactamase; bla; confers resistance to ampicillin, carbenicillin, and related antibiotics
   9513..9617    -  promoter       AmpR promoter: bla
