>Addgene plasmid #109638 | actc1b-mKate2-rab3da | addgene full sequence | sequence record 221246 | Addgene NGS Result
GCAAGTTTGTACAAAAAAGCAGGCTGCCACCATGGTGAGCGAGCTGATTAAGGAGAACATGCACATGAAG
CTGTACATGGAGGGCACCGTGAACAACCACCACTTCAAGTGCACATCCGAGGGCGAAGGCAAGCCCTACG
AGGGCACCCAGACCATGAGAATCAAGGCGGTCGAGGGCGGCCCTCTCCCCTTCGCCTTCGACATCCTGGC
TACCAGCTTCATGTACGGCAGCAAAACCTTCATCAACCACACCCAGGGCATCCCCGACTTCTTTAAGCAG
TCCTTCCCCGAGGGCTTCACATGGGAGAGAGTCACCACATACGAAGACGGGGGCGTGCTGACCGCTACCC
AGGACACCAGCCTCCAGGACGGCTGCCTCATCTACAACGTCAAGATCAGAGGGGTGAACTTCCCATCCAA
CGGCCCTGTGATGCAGAAGAAAACACTCGGCTGGGAGGCCTCCACCGAGACCCTGTACCCCGCTGACGGC
GGCCTGGAAGGCAGAGCCGACATGGCCCTGAAGCTCGTGGGCGGGGGCCACCTGATCTGCAACTTGAAGA
CCACATACAGATCCAAGAAACCCGCTAAGAACCTCAAGATGCCCGGCGTCTACTATGTGGACAGAAGACT
GGAAAGAATCAAGGAGGCCGACAAAGAGACCTACGTCGAGCAGCACGAGGTGGCTGTGGCCAGATACTGC
GACCTCCCTAGCAAACTGGGGCACAGAGACCCAGCTTTCTTGTACAAAGTGGTGGCGTCGGCCAACGATA
CCCGTCATCAGACACAGGTGCAGAAAGACGTTGCTGATCAGAATTTTGACTACATGTTCAAGCTGCTCAT
CATTGGCAACAGCAGTGTGGGAAAAACAAGTTTTCTGTTCCGTTACGCTGACGATTCGTTCACCTCAGCA
TTCGTCAGCACAGTCGGCATCGACTTCAAAGTCAAAACGGTTTACCGCAACGAGAAGCGAGTCAAACTCC
AGATATGGGACACAGCGGGACAGGAGAGGTACCGAACCATAACCACAGCTTACTACAGAGGGGCCATGGG
ATTTCTGCTCATGTATGACATCACTAACCAAGATTCCTTTTACGCCGTGCAGGACTGGGCGACTCAGATT
AAAACATACTCATGGGACAACGCTCAGGTGATTCTGGTGGGGAATAAATGTGATCTGGAGGACGACAGAC
TGGTGGCCAGAGAGGACGGACAGAGACTGGCCAATGAGCTAGGTTTTCAGTTTTTTGAGGCAAGTGCGAA
GGACAACATTAACGTCAAGCAGGTGTTTGGGCGTCTGGTCGACATCATCTGTGACAAAATGAACGAGAGC
TTGGACACAGACCCGAGCATCTTAACCAATCAGAAAGGGCCCAGTCTTCAAGACACGCCCCCTGATGGAC
AGAGCGGCGGCTGCGGATGTTAATGATATTCTTTCTCAACACAACTTTATTATACATAGTTGATAATTCA
CTGGCCGTCGTTTTACGGTACCATCGATGATGATCCAGACATGATAAGATACATTGATGAGTTTGGACAA
ACCACAACTAGAATGCAGTGAAAAAAATGCTTTATTTGTGAAATTTGTGATGCTATTGCTTTATTTGTAA
CCATTATAAGCTGCAATAAACAAGTTAACAACAACAATTGCATTCATTTTATGTTTCAGGTTCAGGGGGA
GGTGTGGGAGGTTTTTTAAAGCAAGTAAAACCTCTACAAATGTGGTATGGCTGATTATGATCCTCTAGAT
CAGATCTGCGAAGATACGGCCACGGGTGCTCTTGATCCTGTGGCTGATTTTGGACTGTGCTGCTCGCAGC
TGCTGATGAATCACATACTTCCTCCATTTTCTTCCACTGATTGACTGTTATAATTTCCCTAATTTCCAGG
TCAAGGTGCTGTGCATTGTGGTAATAGATGTGACATGACGTCACTTCCAAAGGACCAATGAACATGTCTG
ACCAATTTCATATAATGTGAAAACGATTTTCATAGGCAGAATAAATAACATTTAAATTAAACTGGGCATC
AGCGCAATTCAATTGGTTTGGTAATAGCAAGGGAAAATAGAATGAAGTGATCTCCAAAAAATAAGTACTT
TTTGACTGTAAATAAAATTGTAAGGAGTAAAAAGTACTTTTTTTTCTAAAAAAATGTAATTAAGTAAAAG
TAAAAGTATTGATTTTTAATTGTACTCAAGTAAAGTAAAAATCCCCAAAAATAATACTTAAGTACAGTAA
TCAAGTAAAATTACTCAAGTACTTTACACCTCTGGTTCTTGACCCCCTACCTTCAGCAAGCCCAGCAGAT
CCACTAGTTCTAGAGCGGCCGCCACCGCGGTGGAGCTCCAGCTTTTGTTCCCTTTAGTGAGGGTTAATTG
CGCGCTTGGCGTAATCATGGTCATAGCTGTTTCCTGTGTGAAATTGTTATCCGCTCACAATTCCACACAA
CATACGAGCCGGAAGCATAAAGTGTAAAGCCTGGGGTGCCTAATGAGTGAGCTAACTCACATTAATTGCG
TTGCGCTCACTGCCCGCTTTCCAGTCGGGAAACCTGTCGTGCCAGCTGCATTAATGAATCGGCCAACGCG
CGGGGAGAGGCGGTTTGCGTATTGGGCGCTCTTCCGCTTCCTCGCTCACTGACTCGCTGCGCTCGGTCGT
TCGGCTGCGGCGAGCGGTATCAGCTCACTCAAAGGCGGTAATACGGTTATCCACAGAATCAGGGGATAAC
GCAGGAAAGAACATGTGAGCAAAAGGCCAGCAAAAGGCCAGGAACCGTAAAAAGGCCGCGTTGCTGGCGT
TTTTCCATAGGCTCCGCCCCCCTGACGAGCATCACAAAAATCGACGCTCAAGTCAGAGGTGGCGAAACCC
GACAGGACTATAAAGATACCAGGCGTTTCCCCCTGGAAGCTCCCTCGTGCGCTCTCCTGTTCCGACCCTG
CCGCTTACCGGATACCTGTCCGCCTTTCTCCCTTCGGGAAGCGTGGCGCTTTCTCATAGCTCACGCTGTA
GGTATCTCAGTTCGGTGTAGGTCGTTCGCTCCAAGCTGGGCTGTGTGCACGAACCCCCCGTTCAGCCCGA
CCGCTGCGCCTTATCCGGTAACTATCGTCTTGAGTCCAACCCGGTAAGACACGACTTATCGCCACTGGCA
GCAGCCACTGGTAACAGGATTAGCAGAGCGAGGTATGTAGGCGGTGCTACAGAGTTCTTGAAGTGGTGGC
CTAACTACGGCTACACTAGAAGAACAGTATTTGGTATCTGCGCTCTGCTGAAGCCAGTTACCTTCGGAAA
AAGAGTTGGTAGCTCTTGATCCGGCAAACAAACCACCGCTGGTAGCGGTGGTTTTTTTGTTTGCAAGCAG
CAGATTACGCGCAGAAAAAAAGGATCTCAAGAAGATCCTTTGATCTTTTCTACGGGGTCTGACGCTCAGT
GGAACGAAAACTCACGTTAAGGCATTTTGGTCATGAGATTATCAAAAAGGATCTTCACCTAGATCCTTTT
AAATTAAAAATGAAGTTTTAAATCAATCTAAAGTATATATGAGTAAACTTGGTCTGACAGTTACCAATGC
TTAATCAGTGAGGCACCTATCTCAGCGATCTGTCTATTTCGTTCATCCATAGTTGCCTGACTCCCCGTCG
TGTAGATAACTACGATACGGGAGGGCTTACCATCTGGCCCCAGTGCTGCAATGATACCGCGAGACCCACG
CTCACCGGCTCCAGATTTATCAGCAATAAACCAGCCAGCCGGAAGGGCCGAGCGCAGAAGTGGTCCTGCA
ACTTTATCCGCCTCCATCCAGTCTATTAATTGTTGCCGGGAAGCTAGAGTAAGTAGTTCGCCAGTTAATA
GTTTGCGCAACGTTGTTGCCATTGCTACAGGCATCGTGGTGTCACGCTCGTCGTTTGGTATGGCTTCATT
CAGCTCCGGTTCCCAACGATCAAGGCGAGTTACATGATCCCCCATGTTGTGCAAAAAAGCGGTTAGCTCC
TTCGGTCCTCCGATCGTTGTCAGAAGTAAGTTGGCCGCAGTGTTATCACTCATGGTTATGGCAGCACTGC
ATAATTCTCTTACTGTCATGCCATCCGTAAGATGCTTTTCTGTGACTGGTGAGTACTCAACCAAGTCATT
CTGAGAATAGTGTATGCGGCGACCGAGTTGCTCTTGCCCGGCGTCAATACGGGATAATACCGCGCCACAT
AGCAGAACTTTAAAAGTGCTCATCATTGGAAAACGTTCTTCGGGGCGAAAACTCTCAAGGATCTTACCGC
TGTTGAGATCCAGTTCGATGTAACCCACTCGTGCACCCAACTGATCTTCAGCATCTTTTACTTTCACCAG
CGTTTCTGGGTGAGCAAAAACAGGAAGGCAAAATGCCGCAAAAAAGGGAATAAGGGCGACACGGAAATGT
TGAATACTCATACTCTTCCTTTTTCAATATTATTGAAGCATTTATCAGGGTTATTGTCTCATGAGCGGAT
ACATATTTGAATGTATTTAGAAAAATAAACAAATAGGGGTTCCGCGCACATTTCCCCGAAAAGTGCCACC
TAAATTGTAAGCGTTAATATTTTGTTAAAATTCGCGTTAAATTTTTGTTAAATCAGCTCATTTTTTAACC
AATAGGCCGAAATCGGCAAAATCCCTTATAAATCAAAAGAATAGACCGAGATAGGGT
[37 nt withheld, positions 4678-4714]
AAAGAACGTGGACTCCAACGTCAAAGG
[32 nt withheld, positions 4742-4773]
GCTGGCTAAGAACTCATCAGCCTCCCCGGTCCATCTACCCACGTACCAATGCACCAATTGGCCACAATGA
CGGCTACTACATGGTGCCATTCCTTCCTCTTTATAGGAATGGAGACTACCTCCTGTCCAACAATGCTCTT
GGATACGAGTACGCCTACCTGTTGGACCCAGGTCATTGCACAACACCAGAAATGCCCTCTGATCTGCAAA
AGACGTGAATATCTGTTCAGACACCCATATCCACTCTGTTCCACACAGGTCAGAGGTTTGTCCAGGAGTT
CTTGACAGAGGTGTAAAAAGTACTCAAAAATTTTACTCAAGTGAAAGTACAAGTACTTAGGGAAAATTTT
ACTCAATTAAAAGTAAAAGTATCTGGCTAGAATCTTACTTGAGTAAAAGTAAAAAAGTACTCCATTAAAA
TTGTACTTGAGTATTAAGGAAGTAAAAGTAAAAGCAAGAAAGAAAACTAGAGATTCTTGTTTAAGCTTTT
AATCTCAAAAAACATTAAATGAAATGCATACAAGGTTTTATCCTGCTTTAGAACTGTTTGTATTTAATTA
TCAAACTATAAGACAGACAATCTAATGCCAGTACACGCTACTCAAAGTTGTAAAACCTCAGATTTAACTT
CAGTAGAAGCTGATTCTCAAAATTGTTAGTGTCAAGCCTAGCTCTTTTGGGGCTGAAAAGCAATCCTGCA
GTGCTGAAAAGCCTCTCACAGGCAGCCGATGCGGGAAGAGGTGTATTAGTCTTGATAGAGAGGCTGCAAA
TAGCAGGAAACGTGAGCAGAGACTCCCTGGTGTCTGAAACACAGGCCAGATGGGCCCTCGAGCAGGAAAC
AGCTATGACCATGATTACGCCAAGCTATCAACTTTGTATAGAAAAGTTGGCACGCGCAGATTCCGTGTGG
GCCTGGTAATATCTTACCATTTTAAGCTATTTTAAGATTAGGGAAAAAAATTAAATAAAACTACTTTAAA
ATTACTTTCCTTAAAAAGCAACATATTTATTTAGTTTTTGTTTAACTGGCTCAAGATTGTAATATTTTAC
TTTTACATGTTTTTTTAAGTACCTAAATGTGTTCAAAAGTAAAGTATGTTATTGTTTTTTTTTTTTAATG
TTAGCTAAGCTTTAAATTGTAATATATTACTTTTAAAAGTGACTTTTTAAAAATGTAAATAAAAAAGTAA
CTATAAATGTGTAATGCATGTTATTTCTGTGGGTTTTTAATTTTCATCTCAACTGGGCTTACAATTTTAA
CATAATAAAAATCAAATCAAATCAAATCAGGCCCTTATTTGTCACATACACTCTTGTATACTGAAATAAA
CTAAATGTTGAGAAAAATTTAAATACACCAAAATAACGCATACCTTTTTTGTAATTACCTAAGTAAAACA
TTTAGTTCCTTTTTTAAGTGACTCAAGATTGTAATCTATTAATTGTAAAAGATAAAACTAGTGATCAATC
TGACGTGCTTCTATGCAGCCTGTGAGATTAATTGTGATGTTTAATTATTAAACAATTTAAATGGATCAAA
CATTTCACATGTGCTTATTGTGTCCAACAAAACCAGCAGAAGCACTTAAAAATATTGCATGACAACATGA
GTTTTTAATGTAAATTATATATACTTCCTAAACGAAGTTAATCATATTTCTAAAATAATAATGTCATTGA
AATATTTAAATAAATGATAAGCTTTAGTTGATTCAACATAAAATTGAAAGCAATAAGGACTTTTTTTTTT
TACAGCGGTGAAGCAAAAGCATGTAATAATCATATAATATAATAAATAAATAAATAAATAATGGCTCTTG
GTGCAAATATGAACACTTTAAATAAATATAGAATAAATATGATCAATAAGTCATAACGATGTGTTTTATG
TTGATTATAATTTAAACATGTTTCTAACGCAAGTTTTAAAAACTGTTTTAAAGTATTATTTTAAGTTATA
AGATCAATTTGACTCAACATTTTGTAGTGAAAATATGTTGTGTAAAATTAATATAATATACACTATAAAA
ATGCAGGGTTCCACACAATACATTAATGTTGTCCCAACACAAATCGATTAAGTTAACAAATATATGTGGA
TTGAACATAAAAAATTAAGTTGTCCCAATGAAATCTCAAGAATTGTGTTGTTTCAGCTCATTTTAAATAA
GTAGTTTTAACAAGTAAAAAATAACATATTTTTGAGTGTGTATATATATATATTACAAAATATAATAATA
TAAAATGTAAAAGATATAAACCATGCTACATATATTTAAGAGCTATTTTGCACATTACTTTTTTGCAAGC
CATTTTAGTGTTTTTTTTACAAATATATATTAGCTAAATATACAATATCTTAAATATACAATTAATCAGA
CATGCAATTAATGCATTTAACCTACATAAAAATACATGATCAACATATGTTTTATGCTGATTACAACTAA
ATCAAACGTAATGAAATTAATTTATAAAAGCGATTTAAATATGTCAATATTTTAAGTTAAAATCACTTGA
AACCTACTATAAATGAACTTAAATTAAAAAAATCTCCTTTAATTCCAATGCAACAGTGTTGTTTTTTCAG
CTGAGGACCCCCGGTGCAGATGGTTGGCCCCCGGCCCGCTATTCTAAGGAAGCCTTTCTTAATTTTAGGG
CGGCGCTGCATGCGCTCAGATCAGATTCACGGGTGGAGAGGGTTATTTTCTCTTTTTTATTTTTTCTTGC
CTGCTCATATTTGGGCCTGTGTGAACCCCAGGCTCCGCCTCGGCCCCCAGGAGCCGCTCTTATTTAAAGG
GGATCCTCGCCTTCAGTCTTCGTCCCAGTGGAAGCATCAGTCTTGTGATAACAACTTGGTGAGTCCTACA
GACCAGCGCTCGACTCTAGGCTTTAAATGCATTGATTTCTCTGGATTAGCTACCGGGAGAGTTTTAACTT
TGCTTATTAGTCTTGTGCTCGAACTGCTAGGTTTAAAGAGTGTTTTCTCTAATGCATGCATGAAGCGACA
GCTGAAAACCAGAAATAGAGCGTTTGTCCTCCTGTTAAACTCTAGCCTTTCTTTGGCATTTGTCAGTCCG
AGTCTTCAGCTGCCGGCAGGAGATTGGGTTTCAGTAACACTTGCTGAGCACAAACTACACGTGCTTTCTT
CAGATTTAATTCATTATTAATCATTCTAGATTTAAATGATGTTCTTACTCATTGCTGATTATTTTAGCCT
TGCGGAGCAGATTAAATGAGCACGTGTTTCATTAAGATTGATTTAAATATAATTAATATTTCACCACTGT
AGTTTTAAAATTGCCTTCTAAGTCATGGTTGATTTTTAATAGGTATCGGCTCTAATTAGATTACTATTTT
GGTTTTTAAATGTTATTTCTATTTCATTTGTAGGCTCGTTTTTAATGTGATTTTATTAGATTCTAGTTTT
AAAATCATCTCTTAGCCTTAATGAGCAGACTGAATGAACATGTTTCATTAAGATTAACTTCATTATAATG
AATTATTTAATCATTCTAGTGGGTTATAAATCAGCTCTATTTAAATTAATTGTCGTGTTTATTTCTATTT
AATTTTTGATTATTTTTTCAGGGTCGTTTTTATGTGATTTTTTCCCGTTTCTAATTTTAAACTAATTGTT
TGATTTTTATATGATTCGACTCTTTTTAAATGAATTGTTTTGCTTTTTTTATTGAGCATATATATATTAT
ACAATTTCAATCAACAATTGTTGTGCTTTTTAAATGTTGTTTCTATTTCATTTCTAGGGTCGATTTTATT
CGATTCTAGTTTTAAAATCGTGATTTTTAACTTCTAACCTTACTGAGCAGACTGAATGAACATGTTTCAT
CAAGATTAACTTCATTATAGTTAATTATTGAATCGTGCTAGTGGTTTATAAATCAGCTCTATTTAAATTA
ATCATCATCATTATTTCTATTTAATTTTTATTATTTCTTTAGGATTATTTTTATGTGATTTTTTTCACGT
TCTAGTTTTAAACTCAATGCTCATTACTGCTCACCCTTGCTGAGCAGTCTTTCGTTAAGATTAAATTAAT
TAATAACCATTCTAGTTTTAAAACAGTGTCTTAAGGCATAGCTGATATTTTACAAGTTTACTATTTAATA
TATCTCCTTTCTTTTTTTAGGGTCGATTTCATCTGATTTGATTAATTTTTATTATCTTCACTAAGCTTTT
TGTTCTAGGTTTTATTCTCAGTATTATTACTGTTATATTTGAACTGAATTTCTCCTCATAGTTTATTCAT
TTTATTTATTTATTTTTTGTTTATTCGCTATTTTGTATTTTAGTTTTTAATTAGAAATTTTATTAGAATC
GTTTTGAACTAGTTTTTATGCACTCTAACATTAATATTAAATCATAACTATTATTTTTATTATAATTTAT
TTGTGTTTATCTTTTTGTGTAGCTTTCATGTGTTTTTATTTTAGTTTTATTATGTTTGCATTGAATTTTT
TGGACTAGTTTATATAACGATATACAGAAAAGCCATGACAACAAATGTTTTTATAATACCTATTAAGTAT
AAGCTAATCAGATTTCCACTATTCTGTTCAAAGTTAACATTATTAGCCATTCTGATGGATCATTTGACAT
TTGTCATATGTCTTTATGAACACTGCTCTTTCAGATGCCACTTTTAAAGCTGTTTTTTACAGTAAATGAA
CGTTTATTATTATGACATTATTTCCTAAGGCCTCTAGAGTACAGCAGGATGTGGCGTGTGCATTACCGTG
TAATTATGCTGACTGTAAATGTGCATTTATAGACTGTCAGCATGTCTGACTGTGCGCTGTTGTGATTGGT
CCTGCACAGACCAAG
Features (pLannotate 1.2.2; 21 found; start..end, strand, type, name):
      2..22      +  protein_bind   attB1: mutant version of attB; core recombination site for the Gateway® BP reaction BP Clonase™
     32..727     +  CDS            mKate2: mKate2 is a basic (constitutively fluorescent) red fluorescent protein published in 2009, derived from Entacmaea quadricolor. It is reported to be a rapidly-maturing monomer with moderate acid sensitivity.
    729..753     -  protein_bind   attB2: mutant version of attB; recombination site for the Gateway® BP reaction BP Clonase™
    755..1420    +  CDS            RAB3D: RAB3D_HUMAN - Also known as GOV, RAB16. Experimental evidence at protein level: Swiss-Prot protein existence level 1. Protein transport. Probably involved in regulated exocytosis (By similarity). From Homo sapiens (Human).
   1442..1462    -  protein_bind   attB3: mutant version of attB; core recombination site for the Gateway® BP reaction BP Clonase™
   1466..1486    +  CDS            lacZα (fragment): LacZα fragment of β-galactosidase; lacZ fragment
   1502..1636    -  polyA_signal   SV40 poly(A) signal: SV40 polyadenylation signal
   1659..1742    -  CDS            large T antigen (fragment): large T antigen from SV40 (simian virus 40)
   2308..2348    -  misc_feature   MCS (fragment): pBluescript multiple cloning site
   2361..2379    -  promoter       T3 promoter: promoter for bacteriophage T3 RNA polymerase
   2424..2440    -  protein_bind   lac operator: The lac repressor binds to the lac operator to inhibit transcription in E. coli. This inhibition can be relieved by adding lactose or isopropyl-β-D-thiogalactopyranoside (IPTG). lac repressor encoded by lacI
   2448..2478    -  promoter       lac promoter: promoter for the E. coli lac operon
   2493..2514    -  protein_bind   CAP binding site: CAP binding activates transcription in the presence of cAMP. E. coli catabolite activator protein
   2527..2619    -  CDS            lacI (fragment): lac repressor; lacI; The lac repressor binds to the lac operator to inhibit transcription in E. coli. This inhibition can be relieved by adding lactose or isopropyl-β-D-thiogalactopyranoside (IPTG).
   2802..3390    -  rep_origin     ori: high-copy-number ColE1/pMB1/pBR322/pUC origin of replication
   3561..4421    -  CDS            AmpR: β-lactamase; bla; confers resistance to ampicillin, carbenicillin, and related antibiotics
   4422..4526    -  promoter       AmpR promoter: bla
   4552..4773    -  rep_origin     M13 ori (fragment) (sequence partly withheld): M13 bacteriophage origin of replication; arrow indicates direction of (+) strand synthesis
   4773..5060    +  CDS            tyr (fragment) (sequence partly withheld): TYRO_ORYLA - Also known as tyro. Experimental evidence at transcript level: Swiss-Prot protein existence level 2. This is a copper-containing oxidase that functions in the formation of pigments such as melanins and other polyphenolic compounds. From Oryzias latipes (Japanese rice fish) (Japanese killifish).
   5642..5662    +  protein_bind   attB4: mutant version of attB; core recombination site for the Gateway® BP reaction BP Clonase™
   6563..6579    -  promoter       copia promoter (fragment): strong promoter from the Drosophila transposable element copia (Sinclair et al., 1986)
