[The description below was written by a language model from this plasmid's Addgene catalogue record and pLannotate feature annotations shown in this document.]
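Description:
actc1b-mKate2-rab3da is a zebrafish expression plasmid of about 9.6 kb, made by Gateway recombination of the zebrafish rab3da coding sequence into the destination vector pDEST-actc1b-mKate2-ccdb. It is maintained in E. coli as a high-copy plasmid through a ColE1/pUC-type origin and selected with ampicillin via the β-lactamase gene. pBluescript-derived remnants are also present, including lac promoter/operator elements, a T3 promoter, an MCS fragment and a partial M13 origin.

The payload is a multisite-Gateway-style cassette. An attB4 site is followed by roughly 4 kb of sequence that carries no meaningful annotation, ending at attB1. By position and by the construct name, this region should hold the muscle-specific actc1b promoter, although the feature table does not label it. The short "copia promoter" fragment hit inside it is probably a spurious match. Downstream of attB1 lies the red fluorescent protein mKate2, then attB2, then the Rab open reading frame, giving an N-terminal mKate2–Rab3da fusion. The annotation tool labels this ORF by homology to human RAB3D, but the catalogue identifies it as D. rerio rab3da. The cassette closes with attB3 and an SV40 polyadenylation signal. A fragment matching medaka tyrosinase upstream of attB4 is a type of hit often associated with Tol2 transposon arms in zebrafish vectors, but the record does not state that Tol2 elements are present.

The two sequence records (depositor and NGS) differ slightly in length and in start coordinate but show the same features in the same order. The stated purpose is muscle-specific expression of fluorescently tagged Rab3da in zebrafish. The plasmid was deposited with an in vivo cell biological screen examining T-tubule formation, where it would allow the localisation of this small GTPase to be imaged in live muscle fibres.
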