Addgene plasmid #109638: actc1b-mKate2-rab3da
Purpose: Muscle specific zebrafish expression of mKate2 fused to rab3da
Depositing lab: Rob Parton. Depositing organization: University of Queensland, Institute for Molecular Bioscience. Publication: In vivo cell biological screening identifies an endocytic capture mechanism for T-tubule formation. Hall TE, Martel N, Ariotti N, Xiong Z, Lo HP, Ferguson C, Rae J, Lim YW, Parton RG. Nat Commun. 2020 Jul 24;11(1):3711. doi: 10.1038/s41467-020-17486-w. PubMed 32709891.
Backbone
  Vector backbone: pDEST-actc1b-mKate2-ccdb
  Vector type: Zebrafish plasmids
Growth in bacteria
  Bacterial resistance: Ampicillin, 100 μg/mL
  Growth temperature: 37°C
  Growth strain: DH5alpha
  Copy number: High Copy
Gene/Insert
  Gene/Insert name: rab3da
  Species: D. rerio (zebrafish)
  Entrez Gene: rab3da (a.k.a. fi17a03, rab3d, wu:fi17a03)
  Tag / fusion protein: mKate2 (N terminal on insert)
  Cloning method: Gateway Cloning
Terms and licenses: Academic/Nonprofit Terms; Industry Terms: Not Available to Industry
How to cite: actc1b-mKate2-rab3da was a gift from Rob Parton (Addgene plasmid # 109638 ; http://n2t.net/addgene:109638 ; RRID:Addgene_109638)
